Addgene plasmid #65592: PAS524 (TJF091)
Purpose: pETDuet-1 Containing FadD S379G
Depositing lab: Pamela Silver. Depositing organization: Harvard Medical School. Publication: Enhancement of E. coli acyl-CoA synthetase FadD activity on medium chain fatty acids. Ford TJ, Way JC. PeerJ. 2015 Jun 30;3:e1040. doi: 10.7717/peerj.1040. eCollection 2015. PubMed 26157619.
Backbone
  Vector backbone: pETDuet-1
  Backbone manufacturer: Novagen
  Backbone size w/o insert (bp): 5420
  Total vector size (bp): 7084
  Vector type: Bacterial Expression
Growth in bacteria
  Bacterial resistance: Ampicillin, 100 μg/mL
  Growth temperature: 37°C
  Growth strain: Mach1
  Copy number: High Copy
Gene/Insert
  Gene/Insert name: FadD
  Species: E. coli
  Insert size (bp): 1686
  Mutation: S379G
  Promoter: T7 lacO
  Cloning method: Restriction Enzyme; 5′ cloning site NcoI (unknown if destroyed); 3′ cloning site HindIII (unknown if destroyed)
  Sequencing primers: 5′ ctcgatcccgcgaaattaatacg; 3′ CTTAAGCATTATGCGGCCGCAAG
Terms and licenses: Academic/Nonprofit Terms; Industry Terms: Not Available to Industry
How to cite: PAS524 (TJF091) was a gift from Pamela Silver (Addgene plasmid # 65592 ; http://n2t.net/addgene:65592 ; RRID:Addgene_65592)
