[The description below was written by a language model from this plasmid's Addgene catalogue record.]
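Description:
PAS524 (TJF091) is a bacterial expression plasmid built on the Novagen pETDuet-1 backbone, a vector designed for T7-driven protein production in E. coli. The backbone is listed at 5420 bp and the complete plasmid at 7084 bp. It is selected with ampicillin and is recorded as high copy. No feature table accompanies the record, so the origin of replication and other backbone elements are not individually documented here. pETDuet-1 is generally known as a dual-cassette vector with two T7 promoter/lac operator cloning regions and a lacI repressor gene.

The insert is a 1686 bp E. coli FadD coding sequence carrying the S379G substitution, cloned by restriction digestion between NcoI and HindIII. The record does not say whether these sites were preserved. Expression is under the T7 lacO promoter, in which the lac operator placed next to the T7 promoter keeps transcription repressed until an inducer such as IPTG is supplied. Expression therefore requires a host that provides T7 RNA polymerase. No epitope or purification tags are stated, and nothing is recorded as occupying a second cloning region.

FadD is the E. coli acyl-CoA synthetase, which activates free fatty acids to their CoA thioesters. The associated study concerned improving FadD activity on medium-chain fatty acids, so this plasmid evidently serves to express one of the point variants examined in that work, for comparison with wild-type enzyme or other mutants. The record does not describe the specific effect of S379G.
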