>Addgene plasmid #65592 | PAS524 (TJF091) | depositor partial sequence | sequence record 111386 | FadD S379G gene insert
TTGAAGAAGGTTTGGCTTAACCGTTATCCCGCGGACGTTCCGACGGAGATCAACCCTGACCGTTATCAAT
CTCTGGTAGATATGTTTGAGCAGTCGGTCGCGCGCTACGCCGATCAACCTGCGTTTGTGAATATGGGGGA
GGTAATGACCTTCCGCAAGCTGGAAGAACGCAGTCGCGCGTTTGCCGCTTATTTGCAACAAGGGTTGGGG
CTGAAGAAAGGCGATCGCGTTGCGTTGATGATGCCTAATTTATTGCAATATCCGGTGGCGCTGTTTGGCA
TTTTGCGTGCCGGGATGATCGTCGTAAACGTTAACCCGTTGTATACCCCGCGTGAGCTAGAGCATCAGCT
TAACGATAGCGGCGCATCGGCGATTGTTATCGTGTCTAACTTTGCTCACACACTGGAAAAAGTGGTTGAT
AAAACCGCCGTTCAGCACGTAATTCTGACCCGTATGGGCGATCAGCTATCTACGGCAAAAGGCACGGTAG
TCAATTTCGTTGTTAAATACATCAAGCGTTTGGTGCCGAAATACCATCTGCCAGATGCCATTTCATTTCG
TAGCGCACTGCATAACGGCTACCGGATGCAGTACGTCAAACCCGAACTGGTGCCGGAAGATTTAGCTTTT
CTGCAATACACCGGCGGCACCACTGGTGTGGCGAAAGGCGCGATGCTGACTCACCGCAATATGCTGGCGA
ACCTGGAACAGGTTAACGCGACCTATGGTCCGCTGTTGCATCCGGGCAAAGAGCTGGTGGTGACGGCGCT
GCCGCTGTATCACATTTTTGCCCTGACCATTAACTGCCTGCTGTTTATCGAACTGGGTGGGCAGAACCTG
CTTATCACTAACCCGCGCGATATTCCAGGGTTGGTAAAAGAGTTAGCGAAATATCCGTTTACCGCTATCA
CGGGCGTTAACACCTTGTTCAATGCGTTGCTGAACAATAAAGAGTTCCAGCAGCTGGATTTCTCCAGTCT
GCATCTTTCCGCAGGCGGAGGGATGCCAGTGCAGCAAGTGGTGGCAGAGCGTTGGGTGAAACTGACAGGA
CAGTATCTGCTGGAAGGCTATGGCCTTACCGAGTGTGCGCCGCTGGTCAGCGTTAACCCATATGATATTG
ATTATCATAGTGGAGGCATCGGTTTGCCGGTGCCGTCGACGGAAGCCAAACTGGTGGATGATGATGATAA
TGAAGTACCACCGGGTCAACCGGGTGAGCTTTGTGTCAAAGGGCCGCAGGTGATGCTGGGTTACTGGCAG
CGTCCGGATGCTACAGATGAGATCATCAAAAATGGCTGGTTACACACCGGCGACATCGCGGTGATGGATG
AAGAAGGATTCCTGCGCATTGTCGATCGTAAAAAAGACATGATTCTGGTTTCCGGTTTTAACGTCTATCC
CAACGAGATTGAAGATGTCGTCATGCAGCATCCCGGCGTACAGGAAGTCGCGGCTGTTGGCGTACCTTCC
GGCTCCAGTGGTGAAGCGGTGAAAATCTTCGTAGTGAAAAAAGATCCATCGCTTACCGAAGAGTCACTGG
TGACCTTTTGCCGCCGTCAGCTCACGGGCTACAAAGTACCGAAGCTGGTGGAGTTTCGTGATGAGTTACC
GAAATCTAACGTCGGAAAAATTTTGCGACGAGAATTACGTGACGAAGCGCGCGGCAAAGTGGACAATAAA
GCCTGA
