>Addgene plasmid #65592 | PAS524 (TJF091) | addgene partial sequence | sequence record 114774 | pBRrevBam 5'-GGTGATGTCGGCGATATAGG-3'
GGCCACGATGCGTCCGGCGTAGAGGATCGAGATCGATCTCGATCCCGCGAAATTAATACGACTCACTATA
GGGGAATTGTGAGCGGATAACAATTCCCCTCTAGAAATAATTTTGTTTAACTTTAAGAAGGAGATATACC
ATGGCATTGAAGAAGGTTTGGCTTAACCGTTATCCCGCGGACGTTCCGACGGAGATCAACCCTGACCGTT
ATCAATCTCTGGTAGATATGTTTGAGCAGTCGGTCGCGCGCTACGCCGATCAACCTGCGTTTGTGAATAT
GGGGGAGGTAATGACCTTCCGCAAGCTGGAAGAACGCAGTCGCGCGTTTGCCGCTTATTTGCAACAAGGG
TTGGGGCTGAAGAAAGGCGATCGCGTTGCGTTGATGATGCCTAATTTATTGCAATATCCGGTGGCGCTGT
TTGGCATTTTGCGTGCCGGGATGATCGTCGTAAACGTTAACCCGTTGTATACCCCGCGTGAGCTTGAGCA
TCAGCTTAACGATAGCGGCGCATCGGCGATTGTTATCGTGTCTAACTTTGCTCACACACTGGAAAAAGTG
GTTGATAAAACCGCCGTTCAGCACGTAATTCTGACCCGTATGGGCGATCAGCTATCTACGGCAAAAGGCA
CGGTAGTCAATTTCGTTGTTAAATACATCAAGCGTTTGGTGCCGAAATACCATCTGCCAGATGCCATTTC
ATTTCGTAGCGCACTGCATAACGGCTACCGGATGCAGTACGTCAAACCCGAACTGGTGCCGGAAGATTTA
GCTTTTCTGCAATACACCGGCGGCACCACTGGTGTGGCGAAAGGCGCGATGCTGACTCACCGCAATATGC
TGGCGAACCTGGAACAGGTTAACGCGACCTATGGTCCGCTGTTGCATCCGGGCAAAGAGCTGGTGGTGAC
GGCGCTGCCGCTGTATCACATTTTTGCCCTGACCATTAACTGCCTGCTGTTTATCGAACTGGGTGGGCAA
AACCTGCTTATCACTAACCCGCGCGATATTCCAGGGTTGGTAAAAGAATTAGCGAAATAT
