>Addgene plasmid #65592 | PAS524 (TJF091) | addgene partial sequence | sequence record 114776 | T7term 5'-GCTAGTTATTGCTCAGCGG-3'
TAGACGAGTCCATGTGCTGGCGTTCAAATTTCGCAGCAGCGGTTTCTTTACCAGACTCGAGGGTACCGAC
GTCAGCGATCGCGTGGCCGGCCGATATCCAATTGAGATCTGCCATATGTATATCTCCTTCTTATACTTAA
CTAATATACTAAGATGGGGAATTGTTATCCGCTCACAATTCCCCTATAGTGAGTCGTATTAATTTCGATT
ATGCGGCCGTGTACAATACGATTACTTTCTGTTCGACTTAAGCATTATGCGGCCGCAAGCTTGGATCCTC
ATTCATTCAGTGATGATGATGGTGATGAGAAGAACCTCAGGCTTTATTGTCCACTTTGCCGCGCGCTTCG
TCACGTAATTCTCGTCGCAAAATTTTTCCGACGTTAGATTTCGGTAACTCATCACGAAACTCCACCAGCT
TCGGTACTTTGTAGCCCGTGAGCTGACGGCGGCAAAAGGTCACCAGTGACTCTTCGGTAAGCGATGGATC
TTTTTTCACTACGAAGATTTTCACCGCTTCACCACTGGAGCCGGAAGGTACGCCAACAGCCGCGACTTCC
TGTACGCCAGGATGCTGCATGACGACATCTTCAATCTCGTTGGGATAGACGTTAAAACCGGAAACCAGAA
TCATGTCTTTTTTACGATCGACAATGCGCAGGAACCCTTCTTCATCCATCACCGCGATGTCGCCGGTGTG
TAACCAGCCATTTTTGATGATCTCATCTGTAGCATCCGGACGCTGCCAGTAACCCAGCATCACCTGCGGT
CCTTTGACACAAAGCTCACCCGGTTGACCCGGTGGTACTTCATTATCATCATCATCCACCAGTTTGGCTT
CCGTCGACGGCACCGGCAAACCGATGCCTCCACTATGATAATCAATATCATATGGGTTAACGCTGACCAG
CGGCGCACACTCGGTAAGGCCATAGCCTTCCAGCAGATACTGTCCTGTCAGTTTCACCCAACGCTCTGCC
ACCACTTGCTGCACTGGCATCCCTCCGCCTGCGGAAAGATGCAAACTGGAGAAATCCAGCTGCTGGAACT
CTTTATTGTTCAGCAACGC
